>Addgene plasmid #129260 | pCAG-Ace1_Q89D_D100N_E206V-HaloTag-ST | addgene full sequence | sequence record 254291 | Addgene NGS Result
GCTAGCCGCCACCATGAGCAATCCAAATCCCTTTCAGACTACTCTTGGCACGGACGCCCAGTGGGTTGTC
TTTGCCGTAATGGCACTGGCAGCCATAGTGTTTAGTATAGCAGTTCAGTTTCGGCCACTCCCGCTGCGCC
TCACTTACTACGTCAACATTGCTATTTGTACAATAGCCGCAACAGCTTACTATGCCATGGCCGTTAATGG
CGGAGACAATAAACCGACAGCTGGGACGGGGGCAGACGAACGCCAGGTTATTTACGCTCGCTATATCGAC
TGGGTGTTTACCACACCACTCCTCTTGCTTAATCTGGTGTTGTTGACTAACATGCCAGCCACTATGATCG
CTTGGATTATGGGAGCAGACATCGCTATGATCGCTTTTGGAATCATCGGTGCTTTCACCGTCGGCTCTTA
CAAGTGGTTTTACTTCGTAGTGGGGTGCATAATGCTCGCAGTCCTTGCTTGGGGGATGATAAACCCCATA
TTCAAAGAGGAATTGCAGAAACACAAAGAGTACACAGGGGCCTACACGACTCTGCTCATATATCTCATAG
TCTTGTGGGTTATATATCCAATTGTCTGGGGTCTCGGAGCAGGCGGGCACATTATAGGAGTGGATGTAGT
GATTATCGCAATGGGTGTTCTGGACCTGCTTGCCAAGCCGCTTTACGCTATAGGGGTTCTCATAACGGTT
GAGGTTGTTTACGGAAAGATCGGTACCGGCTTTCCATTCGACCCCCATTATGTGGAAGTCCTGGGCGAGC
GCATGCACTACGTCGATGTTGGTCCGCGCGATGGCACCCCTGTGCTGTTCCTGCACGGTAACCCGACCTC
CTCCTACGTGTGGCGCAACATCATCCCGCATGTTGCACCGACCCATCGCTGCATTGCTCCAGACCTGATC
GGTATGGGCAAATCCGACAAACCAGACCTGGGTTATTTCTTCGACGACCACGTCCGCTTCATGGATGCCT
TCATCGAAGCCCTGGGTCTGGAAGAGGTCGTCCTGGTCATTCACGACTGGGGCTCCGCTCTGGGTTTCCA
CTGGGCCAAGCGCAATCCAGAGCGCGTCAAAGGTATTGCATTTATGGAGTTCATCCACCCTATCCCGACC
TGGGACGAATGGCCAGAATTTGCCCGCGAGACCTTCCAGGCCTTCCGCACCACCGACGTCGGCCGCAAGC
TGATCATCGATCAGAACGTTTTTATCGAGGGTACGCTGCCGATGGGTGTCGTCCGCCCGCTGACTGAAGT
CGAGATGGACCATTACCGCGAGCCGTTCCTGAATCCTGTTGACCGCGAGCCACTGTGGCGCTTCCCAAAC
GAGCTGCCAATCGCCGGTGAGCCAGCGAACATCGTCGCGCTGGTCGAAGAATACATGGACTGGCTGCACC
AGTCCCCTGTCCCGAAGCTGCTGTTCTGGGGCACCCCAGGCGTTCTGATCCCACCGGCCGAAGCCGCTCG
CCTGGCCAAAAGCCTGCCTAACTGCAAGGCTGTGGACATCGGCCCGGGTCTGAATCTGCTGCAAGAAGAC
AACCCGGACCTGATCGGCAGCGAGATCGCGCGCTGGCTGTCGACGCTCGAGATTTCCGGCGAGCCAACCA
CTAAGAGCAGGATCACCAGCGAGGGCGAGTACATCCCCCTGGACCAGATCGACATCAACGTGTTCTGCTA
CGAGAACGAGGTGCAAAGTCAGCCTATCCTGAACACAAAGGAAATGGCTCCACAGTCTAAGCCTCCCGAA
GAGCTTGAGATGTCCAGTATGCCAAGTCCCGTGGCTCCCCTCCCTGCCAGGACTGAAGGAGTGATTGACA
TGAGGAGTATGTCATCTATTGATAGCTTCATCTCTTGCGCAACAGATTTCCCCGAGGCTACTCGATTCTA
ATGAAAGCTTGCTACCGAGCTCGGATCCACTAGTCCAGTGTGGTGGAATTCTGCAGATATCCAGCACAGT
GGCGGCCGCTCGAGTCTAGAGGGCCCGTTTAAACCCGCTGATCAGCCTCGACTGTGCCTTCTAGTTGCCA
GCCATCTGTTGTTTGCCCCTCCCCCGTGCCTTCCTTGACCCTGGAAGGTGCCACTCCCACTGTCCTTTCC
TAATAAAATGAGGAAATTGCATCGCATTGTCTGAGTAGGTGTCATTCTATTCTGGGGGGTGGGGTGGGGC
AGGACAGCAAGGGGGAGGATTGGGAAGACAATAGCAGGCATGCTGGGGATGCGGTGGGCTCTATGGCTTC
TGAGGCGGAAAGAACCAGCTGGGGCTCTAGGGGGTATCCCC
[124 nt withheld, positions 2282-2405]
C
[91 nt withheld, positions 2407-2497]
A
[49 nt withheld, positions 2499-2547]
CCTTTGACGTTGGAGTCCACGTTCTTT
[37 nt withheld, positions 2575-2611]
ACCCTATCTCGGTCTATTCTTTTGATTTATAAGGGATTTTGCCGATTTCGGCCTATTGGTTAAAAAATGA
GCTGATTTAACAAAAATTTAACGCGAATTAATTCTGTGGAATGTGTGTCAGTTAGGGTGTGGAAAGTCCC
CAGGCTCCCCAGCAGGCAGAAGTATGCAAAGCATGCATCTCAATTAGTCAGCAACCAGGTGTGGAAAGTC
CCCAGGCTCCCCAGCAGGCAGAAGTATGCAAAGCATGCATCTCAATTAGTCAGCAACCATAGTCCCGCCC
CTAACTCCGCCCATCCCGCCCCTAACTCCGCCCAGTTCCGCCCATTCTCCGCCCCATGGCTGACTAATTT
TTTTTATTTATGCAGAGGCCGAGGCCGCCTCTGCCTCTGAGCTATTCCAGAAGTAGTGAGGAGGCTTTTT
TGGAGGCCTAGGCTTTTGCAAAAAGCTCCCGCATGACCGAGTACAAGCCCACGGTGCGCCTCGCCACCCG
CGACGACGTCCCCAGGGCCGTACGCACCCTCGCCGCCGCGTTCGCCGACTACCCCGCCACGCGCCACACC
GTCGATCCGGACCGCCACATCGAGCGGGTCACCGAGCTGCAAGAACTCTTCCTCACGCGCGTCGGGCTCG
ACATCGGCAAGGTGTGGGTCGCGGACGACGGCGCCGCGGTGGCGGTCTGGACCACGCCGGAGAGCGTCGA
AGCGGGGGCGGTGTTCGCCGAGATCGGCCCGCGCATGGCCGAGTTGAGCGGTTCCCGGCTGGCCGCGCAG
CAACAGATGGAAGGCCTCCTGGCGCCGCACCGGCCCAAGGAGCCCGCGTGGTTCCTGGCCACCGTCGGCG
TCTCGCCCGACCACCAGGGCAAGGGTCTGGGCAGCGCCGTCGTGCTCCCCGGAGTGGAGGCGGCCGAGCG
CGCCGGGGTGCCCGCCTTCCTGGAGACCTCCGCGCCCCGCAACCTCCCCTTCTACGAGCGGCTCGGCTTC
ACCGTCACCGCCGACGTCGAGGTGCCCGAAGGACCGCGCACCTGGTGCATGACCCGCAAGCCCGGTGCCT
GATTCGAAATGACCGACCAAGCGACGCCCAACCTGCCATCACGAGATTTCGATTCCACCGCCGCCTTCTA
TGAAAGGTTGGGCTTCGGAATCGTTTTCCGGGACGCCGGCTGGATGATCCTCCAGCGCGGGGATCTCATG
CTGGAGTTCTTCGCCCACCCCAACTTGTTTATTGCAGCTTATAATGGTTACAAATAAAGCAATAGCATCA
CAAATTTCACAAATAAAGCATTTTTTTCACTGCATTCTAGTTGTGGTTTGTCCAAACTCATCAATGTATC
TTATCATGTCTGTATACCGTCGACCTCTAGCTAGAGCTTGGCGTAATCATGGTCATAGCTGTTTCCTGTG
TGAAATTGTTATCCGCTCACAATTCCACACAACATACGAGCCGGAAGCATAAAGTGTAAAGCCTGGGGTG
CCTAATGAGTGAGCTAACTCACATTAATTGCGTTGCGCTCACTGCCCGCTTTCCAGTCGGGAAACCTGTC
GTGCCAGCTGCATTAATGAATCGGCCAACGCGCGGGGAGAGGCGGTTTGCGTATTGGGCGCTCTTCCGCT
TCCTCGCTCACTGACTCGCTGCGCTCGGTCGTTCGGCTGCGGCGAGCGGTATCAGCTCACTCAAAGGCGG
TAATACGGTTATCCACAGAATCAGGGGATAACGCAGGAAAGAACATGTGAGCAAAAGGCCAGCAAAAGGC
CAGGAACCGTAAAAAGGCCGCGTTGCTGGCGTTTTTCCATAGGCTCCGCCCCCCTGACGAGCATCACAAA
AATCGACGCTCAAGTCAGAGGTGGCGAAACCCGACAGGACTATAAAGATACCAGGCGTTTCCCCCTGGAA
GCTCCCTCGTGCGCTCTCCTGTTCCGACCCTGCCGCTTACCGGATACCTGTCCGCCTTTCTCCCTTCGGG
AAGCGTGGCGCTTTCTCATAGCTCACGCTGTAGGTATCTCAGTTCGGTGTAGGTCGTTCGCTCCAAGCTG
GGCTGTGTGCACGAACCCCCCGTTCAGCCCGACCGCTGCGCCTTATCCGGTAACTATCGTCTTGAGTCCA
ACCCGGTAAGACACGACTTATCGCCACTGGCAGCAGCCACTGGTAACAGGATTAGCAGAGCGAGGTATGT
AGGCGGTGCTACAGAGTTCTTGAAGTGGTGGCCTAACTACGGCTACACTAGAAGAACAGTATTTGGTATC
TGCGCTCTGCTGAAGCCAGTTACCTTCGGAAAAAGAGTTGGTAGCTCTTGATCCGGCAAACAAACCACCG
CTGGTAGCGGTGGTTTTTTTGTTTGCAAGCAGCAGATTACGCGCAGAAAAAAAGGATCTCAAGAAGATCC
TTTGATCTTTTCTACGGGGTCTGACGCTCAGTGGAACGAAAACTCACGTTAAGGGATTTTGGTCATGAGA
TTATCAAAAAGGATCTTCACCTAGATCCTTTTAAATTAAAAATGAAGTTTTAAATCAATCTAAAGTATAT
ATGAGTAAACTTGGTCTGACAGTTACCAATGCTTAATCAGTGAGGCACCTATCTCAGCGATCTGTCTATT
TCGTTCATCCATAGTTGCCTGACTCCCCGTCGTGTAGATAACTACGATACGGGAGGGCTTACCATCTGGC
CCCAGTGCTGCAATGATACCGCGAGACCCACGCTCACCGGCTCCAGATTTATCAGCAATAAACCAGCCAG
CCGGAAGGGCCGAGCGCAGAAGTGGTCCTGCAACTTTATCCGCCTCCATCCAGTCTATTAATTGTTGCCG
GGAAGCTAGAGTAAGTAGTTCGCCAGTTAATAGTTTGCGCAACGTTGTTGCCATTGCTACAGGCATCGTG
GTGTCACGCTCGTCGTTTGGTATGGCTTCATTCAGCTCCGGTTCCCAACGATCAAGGCGAGTTACATGAT
CCCCCATGTTGTGCAAAAAAGCGGTTAGCTCCTTCGGTCCTCCGATCGTTGTCAGAAGTAAGTTGGCCGC
AGTGTTATCACTCATGGTTATGGCAGCACTGCATAATTCTCTTACTGTCATGCCATCCGTAAGATGCTTT
TCTGTGACTGGTGAGTACTCAACCAAGTCATTCTGAGAATAGTGTATGCGGCGACCGAGTTGCTCTTGCC
CGGCGTCAATACGGGATAATACCGCGCCACATAGCAGAACTTTAAAAGTGCTCATCATTGGAAAACGTTC
TTCGGGGCGAAAACTCTCAAGGATCTTACCGCTGTTGAGATCCAGTTCGATGTAACCCACTCGTGCACCC
AACTGATCTTCAGCATCTTTTACTTTCACCAGCGTTTCTGGGTGAGCAAAAACAGGAAGGCAAAATGCCG
CAAAAAAGGGAATAAGGGCGACACGGAAATGTTGAATACTCATACTCTTCCTTTTTCAATATTATTGAAG
CATTTATCAGGGTTATTGTCTCATGAGCGGATACATATTTGAATGTATTTAGAAAAATAAACAAATAGGG
GTTCCGCGCACATTTCCCCGAAAAGTGCCACCTGACGTCGACATTGATTATTGACTAGTTATTAATAGTA
ATCAATTACGGGGTCATTAGTTCATAGCCCATATATGGAGTTCCGCGTTACATAACTTACGGTAAATGGC
CCGCCTGGCTGACCGCCCAACGACCCCCGCCCATTGACGTCAATAATGACGTATGTTCCCATAGTAACGC
CAATAGGGACTTTCCATTGACGTCAATGGGTGGAGTATTTACGGTAAACTGCCCACTTGGCAGTACATCA
AGTGTATCATATGCCAAGTACGCCCCCTATTGACGTCAATGACGGTAAATGGCCCGCCTGGCATTATGCC
CAGTACATGACCTTATGGGACTTTCCTACTTGGCAGTACATCTACGTATTAGTCATCGCTATTACCATGG
TCGAGGTGAGCCCCACGTTCTGCTTCACTCTCCCCATCTCCCCCCCCTCCCCACCCCCAATTTTGTATTT
ATTTATTTTTTAATTATTTTGTGCAGCGATGGGGGCGGGGGGGGGGGGNNSGSGCGCCRGGSGGGGSGGG
GSGGGGSGRGGGGSGGGGSGGGGSGAGGCGGAGAGGTGCGGCGGCAGCCAATCAGAGCGGCGCGCTCCGA
AAGTTTCCTTTTATGGCGAGGCGGCGGCGGCGGCGGCCCTATAAAAAGCGAAGCGCGCGGCGGGCGGGAG
TCGCTGCGCGCTGCCTTCGCCCCGTGCCCCGCTCCGCCGCCGCCTCGCGCCGCCCGCCCCGGCTCTGACT
GACCGCGTTACTCCCACAGGTGAGCGGGCGGGACGGCCCTTCTCCTCCGGGCTGTAATTAGCGCTTGGTT
TAATGACGGCTTGTTTCTTTTCTGTGGCTGCGTGAAAGCCTTGAGGGGCTCCGGGAGGGCCCTTTGTGCG
GGGGGAGCGGCTCGGGGGGTGCGTGCGTGTGTGTGTGCGTGGGGAGCGCCGCGTGCGGCTCCGCGCTGCC
CGGCGGCTGTGAGCGCTGCGGGCGCGGCGCGGGGCTTTGTGCGCTCCGCAGTGTGCGCGAGGGGAGCGCG
GCCGGGGGCGGTGCCCCGCGGTGCGGGGGGGGCTGCGAGGGGAACAAAGGCTGCGTGCGGGGTGTGTGCG
TGGGGGGGTGAGCAGGGGGTGTGGGCGCGTCGGTCGGGCTGCAACCCCCCCTGCACCCCCCTCCCCGAGT
TGCTGAGCACGGCCCGGCTTCGGGTGCGGGGCTCCGTACGGGGCGTGGCGCGGGGCTCGCCGTGCCGGGC
GGGGGGTGGCGGCAGGTGGGGGTGCCGGGCGGGGCGGGGCCGCCTCGGGCCGGGGAGGGCTCGGGGGAGG
GGCGCGGCGGCCCCCGGAGCGCCGGCGGCTGTCGAGGCGCGGCGAGCCGCAGCCATTGCCTTTTATGGTA
ATCGTGCGAGAGGGCGCAGGGACTTCCTTTGTCCCAAATCTGTGCGGAGCCGAAATCTGGGAGGCGCCGC
CGCACCCCCTCTAGCGGGCGCGGGGCGAAGCGGTGCGGCGCCGGCAGGAAGGAAATGGGCGGGGAGGGCC
TTCGTGCGTCGCCGCGCCGCCGTCCCCTTCTCCCTCTCCAGCCTCGGGGCTGTCCGCGGGGGGACGGCTG
CCTTCGGGGGGGACGGGGCAGGGCGGGGTTCGGCTTCTGGCGTGTGACCGGCGGCTCTAGAGCCTCTGCT
AACCATGTTCATGCCTTCTTCTTTTTCCTACAGCTCCTGGGCAACGTGCTGGTTATTGTGCTGTCTCATC
ATTTTGGCAAAGAATTCCTCGAGGAATTCACTCCTCAGGTGCAGGCTGCCTATCAGAAGGTGGTGGCTGG
TGTGGCCAATGCCCTGGCTCACAAATACCACTGAGATCTGCATGA
Features (pLannotate 1.2.2; 19 found; start..end, strand, type, name):
    719..1600    +  CDS            HaloTag®: modified bacterial dehalogenase that forms covalent bonds with chloroalkane derivatives
   1598..1969    +  CDS            Kcnb1 (fragment): KCNB1_RAT - Experimental evidence at protein level: Swiss-Prot protein existence level 1. Voltage-gated potassium channel that mediates transmembrane potassium transport in excitable membranes, primarily in the brain, but also in the pancreas and cardiovascular system. Contributes to the regulation of the action potential (AP) repolarization, duration and frequency of repetitive AP firing in neurons, muscle cells and endocrine cells and plays a role in homeostatic attenuation of electrical excitability throughout the brain (PubMed:10024359, PubMed:10618149, PubMed:12451110, PubMed:17379638, Pu
   2012..2236    +  polyA_signal   bGH poly(A) signal: bovine growth hormone polyadenylation signal
   2240..2261    +  promoter       SV40 promoter (fragment): SV40 enhancer and early promoter
   2282..2710    +  rep_origin     f1 ori (sequence partly withheld): f1 bacteriophage origin of replication; arrow indicates direction of (+) strand synthesis
   2724..3053    +  promoter       SV40 promoter: SV40 enhancer and early promoter
   3064..3663    +  CDS            PuroR: puromycin N-acetyltransferase; pac from Streptomyces alboniger; confers resistance to puromycin
   3670..3828    +  CDS            ble (fragment): BLE_KLEPN - Experimental evidence at protein level: Swiss-Prot protein existence level 1. Binding protein with a strong affinity to the bleomycin family of antibiotics. Binds to CL990; an antimitotic-antibiotic compound. From Klebsiella pneumoniae.
   3823..3944    +  polyA_signal   SV40 poly(A) signal: SV40 polyadenylation signal
   4017..4033    -  protein_bind   lac operator: The lac repressor binds to the lac operator to inhibit transcription in E. coli. This inhibition can be relieved by adding lactose or isopropyl-β-D-thiogalactopyranoside (IPTG). lac repressor encoded by lacI
   4041..4071    -  promoter       lac promoter: promoter for the E. coli lac operon
   4086..4107    -  protein_bind   CAP binding site: CAP binding activates transcription in the presence of cAMP. E. coli catabolite activator protein
   4120..4212    -  CDS            lacI (fragment): lac repressor; lacI; The lac repressor binds to the lac operator to inhibit transcription in E. coli. This inhibition can be relieved by adding lactose or isopropyl-β-D-thiogalactopyranoside (IPTG).
   4395..4983    -  rep_origin     ori: high-copy-number ColE1/pMB1/pBR322/pUC origin of replication
   5154..6014    -  CDS            AmpR: β-lactamase; bla; confers resistance to ampicillin, carbenicillin, and related antibiotics
   6015..6119    -  promoter       AmpR promoter: bla
   6151..6530    +  enhancer       CMV enhancer: human cytomegalovirus immediate early enhancer
   6808..7824    +  intron         chimeric intron: chimera between introns from chicken β-actin and rabbit β-globin
   7828..7962    +  CDS            HBB: HBB_COLGU - Experimental evidence at transcript level: Swiss-Prot protein existence level 2. Involved in oxygen transport from the lung to the various peripheral tissues. From Colobus guereza (Mantled guereza) (Eastern black-and-white colobus monkey).
