[The description below was written by a language model from this plasmid's Addgene catalogue record and pLannotate feature annotations shown in this document.]
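Description:
pCAG-Ace1_Q89D_D100N_E206V-HaloTag-ST is a 7,976 bp mammalian expression plasmid on the pCAG backbone, built to express a soma-localized, chemigenetic voltage indicator. It is propagated in E. coli as a high-copy plasmid through a ColE1/pUC-type origin and selected with ampicillin via the AmpR (β-lactamase) gene; an f1 origin and remnants of a lac promoter/operator region are also present in the backbone.

Expression is driven by the CAG promoter, seen in the feature table as the CMV enhancer followed by the chicken β-actin/rabbit β-globin chimeric intron; the short "HBB" hit just downstream most likely reflects the β-globin-derived portion of this promoter cassette rather than a true coding region. The synthetic insert, assembled by Gibson cloning between NheI and HindIII sites, fuses an Ace1 domain carrying the Q89D, D100N and E206V substitutions to HaloTag, a modified dehalogenase that covalently binds chloroalkane-linked dyes. The Ace1 portion is not annotated by the automated tool, but would occupy the unannotated region upstream of HaloTag. At the C-terminus sits a fragment of rat Kcnb1 (the Kv2.1 potassium channel), which corresponds to the "ST" soma-targeting tag that restricts the protein to the neuronal cell body. A bGH polyadenylation signal terminates the transcript. A separate SV40 promoter–PuroR–SV40 poly(A) cassette offers puromycin selection in mammalian cells; the adjacent ble fragment appears to be a cloning remnant.

The associated publication concerns engineering positive-going eFRET voltage indicators, so this construct is used to test or apply such a mutant sensor in mammalian cells after labeling with a HaloTag-ligand fluorophore.
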