Addgene plasmid #129260: pCAG-Ace1_Q89D_D100N_E206V-HaloTag-ST
Purpose: Express soma-localized Ace1_Q89D_D100N_E206V-HaloTag in mammalian cells
Depositing lab: Eric Schreiter. Depositing organization: HHMI, Janelia Research Campus. Publication: A general approach to engineer positive-going eFRET voltage indicators. Abdelfattah AS, Valenti R, Zheng J, Wong A, Podgorski K, Koyama M, Kim DS, Schreiter ER. Nat Commun. 2020 Jul 10;11(1):3444. doi: 10.1038/s41467-020-17322-1. PubMed 32651384.
Backbone
  Vector backbone: pCAG
  Vector type: Mammalian Expression
Growth in bacteria
  Bacterial resistance: Ampicillin, 100 μg/mL
  Growth temperature: 37°C
  Growth strain: DH5alpha
  Copy number: High Copy
Gene/Insert
  Gene/Insert name: Ace1_Q89D_D100N_E206V-HaloTag-ST
  Species: Synthetic
  Mutation: Q89D, D100N, E206V
  Promoter: CAG
  Cloning method: Gibson Cloning
Terms and licenses: Academic/Nonprofit Terms; Industry Terms: Not Available to Industry
Depositor comments: 5' cloning site: NheI, 3' cloning site: HindIII. Please visit https://www.biorxiv.org/content/10.1101/690925v1.full to read the preprint.
How to cite: pCAG-Ace1_Q89D_D100N_E206V-HaloTag-ST was a gift from Eric Schreiter (Addgene plasmid # 129260 ; http://n2t.net/addgene:129260 ; RRID:Addgene_129260)
